>Addgene plasmid #52281 | pTXG-hTDG | depositor full sequence | sequence record 80848 | pTXG-hTDG sequence 8394 bps
TAATACGACTCACTATAGGGGAATTGTGAGCGGATAACAATTCCCCTCTAGAAATAATTTTGTTTAACTT
TAAGAAGGAGATATAACCATGGAAGCGGAGAACGCGGGCAGCTATTCCCTTCAGCAAGCTCAAGCTTTTT
ATACGTTTCCATTTCAACAACTGATGGCTGAAGCTCCTAATATGGCAGTTGTGAATGAACAGCAAATGCC
AGAAGAAGTTCCAGCCCCAGCTCCTGCTCAGGAACCAGTGCAAGAGGCTCCAAAAGGAAGAAAAAGAAAA
CCCAGAACAACAGAACCAAAACAACCAGTGGAACCCAAAAAACCTGTTGAGTCAAAAAAATCTGGCAAGT
CTGCAAAATCAAAAGAAAAACAAGAAAAAATTACAGACACATTTAAAGTAAAAAGAAAAGTAGACCGTTT
TAATGGTGTTTCAGAAGCTGAACTTCTGACCAAGACTCTCCCCGATATTTTGACCTTCAATCTGGACATT
GTCATTATTGGCATAAACCCGGGACTAATGGCTGCTTACAAAGGGCATCATTACCCTGGACCTGGAAACC
ATTTTTGGAAGTGTTTGTTTATGTCAGGGCTCAGTGAGGTCCAGCTGAACCATATGGATGATCACACTCT
ACCAGGGAAGTATGGTATTGGATTTACCAACATGGTGGAAAGGACCACGCCCGGCAGCAAAGATCTCTCC
AGTAAAGAATTTCGTGAAGGAGGACGTATTCTAGTACAGAAATTACAGAAATATCAGCCACGAATAGCAG
TGTTTAATGGAAAATGTATTTATGAAATTTTTAGTAAAGAAGTTTTTGGAGTAAAGGTTAAGAACTTGGA
ATTTGGGCTTCAGCCCCATAAGATTCCAGACACAGAAACTCTCTGCTATGTTATGCCATCATCCAGTGCA
AGATGTGCTCAGTTTCCTCGAGCCCAAGACAAAGTTCATTACTACATAAAACTGAAGGACTTAAGAGATC
AGTTGAAAGGCATTGAACGAAATATGGACGTTCAAGAGGTGCAATATACATTTGACCTACAGCTTGCCCA
AGAGGATGCAAAGAAGATGGCTGTTAAGGAAGAAAAATATGATCCAGGTTATGAGGCAGCATATGGTGGT
GCTTACGGAGAAAATCCATGCAGCAGTGAACCTTGTGGCTTCTCTTCAAATGGGCTAATTGAGAGCGTGG
AGTTAAGAGGAGAATCAGCTTTCAGTGGCATTCCTAATGGGCAGTGGATGACCCAGTCATTTACAGACCA
AATTCCTTCCTTTAGTAATCACTGTGGAACACAAGAACAGGAAGAAGAAAGCCATGCTGAATTCCTCGAG
ATGTGCATCTGCGGAGATGCACTAGTTGCCCTACCCGAGGGCGAGTCGGTACGCATCGCCGACATCGTGC
CGGGTGCGCGGCCCAACAGTGACAACGCCATCGACCTGAAAGTCCTTGACCGGCATGGCAATCCCGTGCT
CGCCGACCGGCTGTTCCACTCCGGCGAGCATCCGGTGTACACGGTGCGTACGGTCGAAGGTCTGCGTGTG
ACGGGCACCGCGAACCACCCGTTGTTGTGTTTGGTCGACGTCGCCGGGGTGCCGACCCTGCTGTGGAAGC
TGATCGACGAAATCAAGCCGGGCGATTACGCGGTGATTCAACGCAGCGCATTCAGCGTCGACTGTGCAGG
TTTTGCCCGCGGGAAACCCGAATTTGCGCCCACAACCTACACAGTCGGCGTCCCTGGACTGGTGCGTTTC
TTGGAAGCACACCACCGAGACCCGGACGCCCAAGCTATCGCCGACGAGCTGACCGACGGGCGGTTCTACT
ACGCGAAAGTCGCCAGTGTCACCGACGCCGGCGTGCAGCCGGTGTATAGCCTTCGTGTCGACACGGCAGA
CCACGCGTTTATCACGAACGGGTTCGTCAGCCACGCTACTGGCCTCACCGGTCTGAACTCAGGCCTCGGA
TCCGGAATGTCCCCTATACTAGGTTATTGGAAAATTAAGGGCCTTGTGCAACCCACTCGACTTCTTTTGG
AATATCTTGAAGAAAAATATGAAGAGCATTTGTATGAGCGCGATGAAGGTGATAAATGGCGAAACAAAAA
GTTTGAATTGGGTTTGGAGTTTCCCAATCTTCCTTATTATATTGATGGTGATGTTAAATTAACACAGTCT
ATGGCCATCATACGTTATATAGCTGACAAGCACAACATGTTGGGTGGTTGTCCAAAAGAGCGTGCAGAGA
TTTCAATGCTTGAAGGAGCGGTTTTGGATATTAGATACGGTGTTTCGAGAATTGCATATAGTAAAGACTT
TGAAACTCTCAAAGTTGATTTTCTTAGCAAGCTACCTGAAATGCTGAAAATGTTCGAAGATCGTTTATGT
CATAAAACATATTTAAATGGTGATCATGTAACCCATCCTGACTTCATGTTGTATGACGCTCTTGATGTTG
TTTTATACATGGACCCAATGTGCCTGGATGCGTTCCCAAAATTAGTTTGTTTTAAAAAACGTATTGAAGC
TATCCCACAAATTGATAAGTACTTGAAATCCAGCAAGTATATAGCATGGCCTTTGCAGGGCTGGCAAGCC
ACGTTTGGTGGTGGCGACCATCCTCCAAAATAGATCCGGCTGCTAACAAAGCCCGAAAGGAAGCTGAGTT
GGCTGCTGCCACCGCTGAGCAATAACTAGCATAACCCCTTGGGGCCTCTAAACGGGTCTTGAGGGGTTTT
TTGCTGAAAGGAGGAACTATATCCGGATAACTACGTCAGGTGGCACTTTTCGGGGAAATGTGCGCGGAAC
CCCTATTTGTTTATTTTTCTAAATACATTCAAATATGTATCCGCTCATGAGACAATAACCCTGATAAATG
CTTCAATAATATTGAAAAAGGAAGAGTATGAGTATTCAACATTTCCGTGTCGCCCTTATTCCCTTTTTTG
CGGCATTTTGCCTTCCTGTTTTTGCTCACCCAGAAACGCTGGTGAAAGTAAAAGATGCTGAAGATCAGTT
GGGTGCACGAGTGGGTTACATCGAACTGGATCTCAACAGCGGTAAGATCCTTGAGAGTTTTCGCCCCGAA
GAACGTTCTCCAATGATGAGCACTTTTAAAGTTCTGCTATGTGGCGCGGTATTATCCCGTGTTGACGCCG
GGCAAGAGCAACTCGGTCGCCGCATACACTATTCTCAGAATGACTTGGTTGAGTACTCACCAGTCACAGA
AAAGCATCTTACGGATGGCATGACAGTAAGAGAATTATGCAGTGCTGCCATAACCATGAGTGATAACACT
GCGGCCAACTTACTTCTGACAACGATCGGAGGACCGAAGGAGCTAACCGCTTTTTTGCACAACATGGGGG
ATCATGTAACTCGCCTTGATCGTTGGGAACCGGAGCTGAATGAAGCCATACCAAACGACGAGCGTGACAC
CACGATGCCTGTAGCAATGGCAACAACGTTGCGCAAACTATTAACTGGCGAACTACTTACTCTAGCTTCC
CGGCAACAATTAATAGACTGGATGGAGGCGGATAAAGTTGCAGGACCACTTCTGCGCTCGGCCCTTCCGG
CTGGCTGGTTTATTGCTGATAAATCTGGAGCCGGTGAGCGTGGGTCTCGCGGTATCATTGCAGCACTGGG
GCCAGATGGTAAGCCCTCCCGTATCGTAGTTATCTACACGACGGGGAGTCAGGCAACTATGGATGAACGA
AATAGACAGATCGCTGAGATAGGTGCCTCACTGATTAAGCATTGGTAACTGTCAGACCAAGTTTACTCAT
ATATACTTTAGATTGATT
[38 nt withheld, positions 3799-3836]
A
[37 nt withheld, positions 3838-3874]
ATTTTGTTAAAATTCGCGTTAAATTTTTGTTAAATCAGCTCATTTTTTAACCAATAGGCCGAAATCGGCA
AAATCCCTTATAAATCAAAAGAATAGCCCGAGATAGGGT
[37 nt withheld, positions 3984-4020]
AAAGAACGTGGACTCCAACGTCAAAGG
[141 nt withheld, positions 4048-4188]
G
[125 nt withheld, positions 4190-4314]
AAAGGATCTAGGTGAAGATCCTTTTTGATAATCTCATGACCAAAATCCCTTAACGTGAGTTTTCGTTCCA
CTGAGCGTCAGACCCCGTAGAAAAGATCAAAGGATCTTCTTGAGATCCTTTTTTTCTGCGCGTAATCTGC
TGCTTGCAAACAAAAAAACCACCGCTACCAGCGGTGGTTTGTTTGCCGGATCAAGAGCTACCAACTCTTT
TTCCGAAGGTAACTGGCTTCAGCAGAGCGCAGATACCAAATACTGTCCTTCTAGTGTAGCCGTAGTTAGG
CCACCACTTCAAGAACTCTGTAGCACCGCCTACATACCTCGCTCTGCTAATCCTGTTACCAGTGGCTGCT
GCCAGTGGCGATAAGTCGTGTCTTACCGGGTTGGACTCAAGACGATAGTTACCGGATAAGGCGCAGCGGT
CGGGCTGAACGGGGGGTTCGTGCACACAGCCCAGCTTGGAGCGAACGACCTACACCGAACTGAGATACCT
ACAGCGTGAGCTATGAGAAAGCGCCACGCTTCCCGAAGGGAGAAAGGCGGACAGGTATCCGGTAAGCGGC
AGGGTCGGAACAGGAGAGCGCACGAGGGAGCTTCCAGGGGGAAACGCCTGGTATCTTTATAGTCCTGTCG
GGTTTCGCCACCTCTGACTTGAGCGTCGATTTTTGTGATGCTCGTCAGGGGGGCGGAGCCTATGGAAAAA
CGCCAGCAACGCGGCCTTTTTACGGTTCCTGGCCTTTTGCTGGCCTTTTGCTCACATGTTCTTTCCTGCG
TTATCCCCTGATTCTGTGGATAACCGTATTACCGCCTTTGAGTGAGCTGATACCGCTCGCCGCAGCCGAA
CGACCGAGCGCAGCGAGTCAGTGAGCGAGGAAGCTATGGTGCACTCTCAGTACAATCTGCTCTGATGCCG
CATAGTTAAGCCAGTATACACTCCGCTATCGCTACGTGACTGGGTCATGGCTGCGCCCCGACACCCGCCA
ACACCCGCTGACGCGCCCTGACGGGCTTGTCTGCTCCCGGCATCCGCTTACAGACAAGCTGTGACCGTCT
CCGGGAGCTGCATGTGTCAGAGGTTTTCACCGTCATCACCGAAACGCGCGAGGCAGCTGCGGTAAAGCTC
ATCAGCGTGGTCGTGCAGCGATTCACAGATGTCTGCCTGTTCATCCGCGTCCAGCTCGTTGAGTTTCTCC
AGAAGCGTTAATGTCTGGCTTCTGATAAAGCGGGCCATGTTAAGGGCGGTTTTTTCCTGTTTGGTCACTG
ATGCCTCCGTGTAAGGGGGATTTCTGTTCATGGGGGTAATGATACCGATGAAACGAGAGAGGATGCTCAC
GATACGGGTTACTGATGATGAACATGCCCGGTTACTGGAACGTTGTGAGGGTAAACAACTGGCGGTATGG
ATGCGGCGGGACCAGAGAAAAATCACTCAGGGTCAATGCCAGCCGAACGCCAGCAAGACGTAGCCCAGCG
CGTCGGCCGCCATGCCGGCGATAATGGCCTGCTTCTCGCCGAAACGTTTGGTGGCGGGACCAGTGACGAA
GGCTTGAGCGAGGGCGTGCAAGATTCCGAATACCGCAAGCGACAGGCCGATCATCGTCGCGCTCCAGCGA
AAGCGGTCCTCGCCGAAAATGACCCAGAGCGCTGCCGGCACCTGTCCTACGAGTTGCATGATAAAGAAGA
CAGTCATAAGTGCGGCGACGATAGTCATGCCCCGCGCCCACCGGAAGGAGCTGACTGGGTTGAAGGCTCT
CAAGGGCATCGGTCGAGATCCCGGTGCCTAATGAGTGAGCTAACTTACATTAATTGCGTTGCGCTCACTG
CCCGCTTTCCAGTCGGGAAACCTGTCGTGCCAGCTGCATTAATGAATCGGCCAACGCGCGGGGAGAGGCG
GTTTGCGTATTGGGCGCCAGGGTGGTTTTTCTTTTCACCAGTGAGACGGGCAACAGCTGATTGCCCTTCA
CCGCCTGGCCCTGAGAGAGTTGCAGCAAGCGGTCCACGCTGGTTTGCCCCAGCAGGCGAAAATCCTGTTT
GATGGTGGTTAACGGCGGGATATAACATGAGCTGTCTTCGGTATCGTCGTATCCCACTACCGAGATATCC
GCACCAACGCGCAGCCCGGACTCGGTAATGGCGCGCATTGCGCCCAGCGCCATCTGATCGTTGGCAACCA
GCATCGCAGTGGGAACGATGCCCTCATTCAGCATTTGCATGGTTTGTTGAAAACCGGACATGGCACTCCA
GTCGCCTTCCCGTTCCGCTATCGGCTGAATTTGATTGCGAGTGAGATATTTATGCCAGCCAGCCAGACGC
AGACGCGCCGAGACAGAACTTAATGGGCCCGCTAACAGCGCGATTTGCTGGTGACCCAATGCGACCAGAT
GCTCCACGCCCAGTCGCGTACCGTCTTCATGGGAGAAAATAATACTGTTGATGGGTGTCTGGTCAGAGAC
ATCAAGAAATAACGCCGGAACATTAGTGCAGGCAGCTTCCACAGCAATGGCATCCTGGTCATCCAGCGGA
TAGTTAATGATCAGCCCACTGACGCGTTGCGCGAGAAGATTGTGCACCGCCGCTTTACAGGCTTCGACGC
CGCTTCGTTCTACCATCGACACCACCACGCTGGCACCCAGTTGATCGGCGCGAGATTTAATCGCCGCGAC
AATTTGCGACGGCGCGTGCAGGGCCAGACTGGAGGTGGCAACGCCAATCAGCAACGACTGTTTGCCCGCC
AGTTGTTGTGCCACGCGGTTGGGAATGTAATTCAGCTCCGCCATCGCCGCTTCCACTTTTTCCCGCGTTT
TCGCAGAAACGTGGCTGGCCTGGTTCACCACGCGGGAAACGGTCTGATAAGAGACACCGGCATACTCTGC
GACATCGTATAACGTTACTGGTTTCACATTCACCACCCTGAATTGACTCTCTTCCGGGCGCTATCATGCC
ATACCGCGAAAGGTTTTGCGCCATTCGATGGTGTCCGGGATCTCGACGCTCTCCCTTATGCGACTCCTGC
ATTAGGAAGCAGCCCAGTAGTAGGTTGAGGCCGTTGAGCACCGCCGCCGCAAGGAATGGTGCATGCCGGC
ATGCCGCCCTTTCGTCTTCAAGAATTAATTCCCAATTCCCCAGGCATCAAATAAAACGAAAGGCTCAGTC
GAAAGACTGGGCCTTTCGTTTTATCTGTTGTTTGTCGGTGAACGCTCTCCTGAGTAGGACAAATCCGCCG
GGAGCGGATTTGAACGTTGCGAAGCAACGGCCCGGAGGGTGGCGGGCAGGACGCCCGCCATAAACTGCCA
GGAATTAATTCCCCAGGCATCAAATAAAACGAAAGGCTCAGTCGAAAGACTGGGCCTTTCGTTTTATCTG
TTGTTTGTCGGTGAACGCTCTCCTGAGTAGGACAAATCCGCCGGGAGCGGATTTGAACGTTGCGAAGCAA
CGGCCCGGAGGGTGGCGGGCAGGACGCCCGCCATAAACTGCCAGGAATTAATTCCCCAGGCATCAAATAA
AACGAAAGGCTCAGTCGAAAGACTGGGCCTTTCGTTTTATCTGTTGTTTGTCGGTGAACGCTCTCCTGAG
TAGGACAAATCCGCCGGGAGCGGATTTGAACGTTGCGAAGCAACGGCCCGGAGGGTGGCGGGCAGGACGC
CCGCCATAAACTGCCAGGAATTAATTCCCCAGGCATCAAATAAAACGAAAGGCTCAGTCGAAAGACTGGG
CCTTTCGTTTTATCTGTTGTTTGTCGGTGAACGCTCTCCTGAGTAGGACAAATCCGCCGGGAGCGGATTT
GAACGTTGCGAAGCAACGGCCCGGAGGGTGGCGGGCAGGACGCCCGCCATAAACTGCCAGGAATTAATTC
CCCAGGCATCAAATAAAACGAAAGGCTCAGTCGAAAGACTGGGCCTTTCGTTTTATCTGTTGTTTGTCGG
TGAACGCTCTCCTGAGTAGGACAAATCCGCCGGGAGCGGATTTGAACGTTGCGAAGCAACGGCCCGGAGG
GTGGCGGGCAGGACGCCCGCCATAAACTGCCAGGAATTGGGGATCGGAATTAATTCCCGGTTTAAACCGG
GGATCTCGATCCCGCGAAAT
Features (pLannotate 1.2.2; 25 found; start..end, strand, type, name):
      1..19      +  promoter       T7 promoter: promoter for bacteriophage T7 RNA polymerase
     20..44      +  protein_bind   lac operator: The lac repressor binds to the lac operator to inhibit transcription in E. coli. This inhibition can be relieved by adding lactose or isopropyl-β-D-thiogalactopyranoside (IPTG). lac repressor encoded by lacI
     59..81      +  RBS            RBS: efficient ribosome binding site from bacteriophage T7 gene 10 (Olins and Rangwala, 1989)
     89..1318    +  CDS            TDG: TDG_HUMAN - Experimental evidence at protein level: Swiss-Prot protein existence level 1. DNA glycosylase that plays a key role in active DNA demethylation: specifically recognizes and binds 5-formylcytosine (5fC) and 5-carboxylcytosine (5caC) in the context of CpG sites and mediates their excision through base-excision repair (BER) to install an unmethylated cytosine. Cannot remove 5-hydroxymethylcytosine (5hmC). According to an alternative model, involved in DNA demethylation by mediating DNA glycolase activity toward 5-hydroxymethyluracil (5hmU) produced by deamination of 5hmC. Also involve
   1343..1927    +  CDS            Mxe GyrA intein: modified GyrA intein (Southworth et al., 1999); Mycobacterium xenopi gyrA; N-terminal cleavage of this intein can be induced by thiols.
   1967..2620    +  CDS            GST26_SCHJA: Experimental evidence at protein level: Swiss-Prot protein existence level 1. GST isoenzymes appear to play a central role in the parasite detoxification system. Other functions are also suspected including a role in increasing the solubility of haematin in the parasite gut. From Schistosoma japonicum (Blood fluke).
   2629..2678    +  CDS            SET1 (fragment): solubility-enhancement tag derived from T7 phage gene 10B
   2686..2733    +  terminator     T7 terminator: transcription terminator for bacteriophage T7 RNA polymerase
   2793..2897    +  promoter       AmpR promoter: bla
   2898..3758    +  CDS            AmpR: β-lactamase; bla; confers resistance to ampicillin, carbenicillin, and related antibiotics
   3800..4313    -  rep_origin     M13 ori (sequence partly withheld): M13 bacteriophage origin of replication; arrow indicates direction of (+) strand synthesis
   4424..5012    +  rep_origin     ori: high-copy-number ColE1/pMB1/pBR322/pUC origin of replication
   5189..5279    -  misc_feature   bom (fragment): basis of mobility region from pBR322
   5381..5572    -  CDS            rop: Rop protein, which maintains plasmids at low copy number; rop
   5613..5723    +  CDS            mbeC (fragment): MBEC_ECOLX - Experimental evidence at protein level: Swiss-Prot protein existence level 1. Required for efficient mobilization of ColE1 plasmid and is thus essential to promote the specific transfer of the plasmid during conjugation. Probably functions by inducing DNA bending, helping the MbeA relaxase to melt the DNA around the nic site and cleave the phosphodiester bond. Binds specifically double-stranded DNA (dsDNA) containing the ColE1 oriT but does not recognize the inverted repeat (IR). From Escherichia coli.
   5758..6080    -  CDS            TcR (fragment): tetracycline efflux protein; tet; confers resistance to tetracycline
   6095..6116    -  protein_bind   CAP binding site: CAP binding activates transcription in the presence of cAMP. E. coli catabolite activator protein
   6129..7211    -  CDS            lacI: lac repressor; lacI; The lac repressor binds to the lac operator to inhibit transcription in E. coli. This inhibition can be relieved by adding lactose or isopropyl-β-D-thiogalactopyranoside (IPTG).
   7212..7289    -  promoter       lacI promoter: lacI
   7297..7390    -  CDS            TcR (fragment): tetracycline efflux protein; tet; confers resistance to tetracycline
   7442..7528    +  terminator     rrnB T1 terminator: Escherichia coli rrnB; transcription terminator T1 from the E. coli rrnB gene
   7625..7711    +  terminator     rrnB T1 terminator: Escherichia coli rrnB; transcription terminator T1 from the E. coli rrnB gene
   7808..7894    +  terminator     rrnB T1 terminator: Escherichia coli rrnB; transcription terminator T1 from the E. coli rrnB gene
   7991..8077    +  terminator     rrnB T1 terminator: Escherichia coli rrnB; transcription terminator T1 from the E. coli rrnB gene
   8174..8260    +  terminator     rrnB T1 terminator: Escherichia coli rrnB; transcription terminator T1 from the E. coli rrnB gene
