[The description below was written by a language model from this plasmid's Addgene catalogue record and pLannotate feature annotations shown in this document.]
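Description:
pTXG-hTDG is an 8.4 kb bacterial expression plasmid for producing human thymine DNA glycosylase (TDG) in E. coli as a C-terminal fusion to a self-cleaving intein and GST. It is built on the pTXB3 backbone, in which the original chitin-binding domain downstream of the intein was swapped for glutathione S-transferase. The plasmid replicates from a ColE1/pMB1-type origin and is selected with ampicillin through the β-lactamase gene. The record lists it as high copy, although the annotation also shows a rop gene, along with an M13 phage origin and remnants of pBR322 (bom, mbeC and tetracycline-resistance fragments) that have no role in expression.

The TDG coding sequence, cloned between NcoI and EcoRI sites, sits behind a T7 promoter with an adjacent lac operator and the T7 gene 10 ribosome binding site. A plasmid-borne lacI gene supplies repressor, so transcription is IPTG-inducible in hosts that provide T7 RNA polymerase, such as BL21(DE3). TDG is followed by the modified Mycobacterium xenopi GyrA intein and then Schistosoma japonicum GST, with a T7 terminator closing the unit; a short annotated T7 gene 10B-derived fragment lies between GST and the terminator. Five tandem rrnB T1 terminators upstream of the T7 promoter likely insulate the cassette from read-through transcription.

This arrangement allows the fusion to be captured by GST affinity, after which thiol-induced cleavage at the intein's N-terminus releases TDG from the intein-GST tag. The associated publication describes a recombinant SUMOylation system, and the record notes co-expression with a second vector, consistent with use in producing SUMO-modified TDG.
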