Addgene plasmid #52281: pTXG-hTDG
Purpose: Bacterial expression of human TDG C-terminally fused to GyrA intein and GST
Depositing lab: Primo Schaer. Depositing organization: University of Basel. Publication: Versatile Recombinant SUMOylation System for the Production of SUMO-Modified Protein. Weber AR, Schuermann D, Schar P. PLoS One. 2014 Jul 9;9(7):e102157. doi: 10.1371/journal.pone.0102157. eCollection 2014. PubMed 25007328.
Backbone
  Vector backbone: pTXB3
  Backbone manufacturer: New England Biolabs
  Backbone size w/o insert (bp): 7194
  Total vector size (bp): 8394
  Modifications to backbone: CBD domain (StuI-BamHI fragment) replaced by GST (StuI-BglII fragment)
  Vector type: Bacterial Expression
Growth in bacteria
  Bacterial resistance: Ampicillin, 100 μg/mL
  Growth temperature: 37°C
  Growth strain: DH5alpha
  Growth instructions: In combination with a second vector for protein expression in BL21(DE3) cells, the selection pressure was reduced by half to 50 mg/L Ampicillin
  Copy number: High Copy
Gene/Insert
  Gene/Insert name: hTDG (alt name: thymine DNA glycosylase)
  Species: H. sapiens (human)
  Insert size (bp): 1232
  GenBank ID: NM_003211.4
  Entrez Gene: TDG (a.k.a. hTDG)
  Promoter: T7
  Tag / fusion protein: GyrA-intein-GST (C terminal on backbone)
  Cloning method: Restriction Enzyme; 5′ cloning site NcoI (not destroyed); 3′ cloning site EcoRI (not destroyed)
  Sequencing primers: 5′ TAATACGACTCACTATAGGG
Terms and licenses: Academic/Nonprofit Terms; Industry Terms: Not Available to Industry
How to cite: pTXG-hTDG was a gift from Primo Schaer (Addgene plasmid # 52281 ; http://n2t.net/addgene:52281 ; RRID:Addgene_52281)
