>Addgene plasmid #52281 | pTXG-hTDG | addgene partial sequence | sequence record 86027 | T7 5'-TAATACGACTCACTATAGGG-3'
AATAATTTTGTTTAACTTTAAGAAGGAGATATAACCATGGAAGCGGAGAACGCGGGCAGCTATTCCCTTC
AGCAAGCTCAAGCTTTTTATACGTTTCCATTTCAACAACTGATGGCTGAAGCTCCTAATATGGCAGTTGT
GAATGAACAGCAAATGCCAGAAGAAGTTCCAGCCCCAGCTCCTGCTCAGGAACCAGTGCAAGAGGCTCCA
AAAGGAAGAAAAAGAAAACCCAGAACAACAGAACCAAAACAACCAGTGGAACCCAAAAAACCTGTTGAGT
CAAAAAAATCTGGCAAGTCTGCAAAATCAAAAGAAAAACAAGAAAAAATTACAGACACATTTAAAGTAAA
AAGAAAAGTAGACCGTTTTAATGGTGTTTCAGAAGCTGAACTTCTGACCAAGACTCTCCCCGATATTTTG
ACCTTCAATCTGGACATTGTCATTATTGGCATAAACCCGGGACTAATGGCTGCTTACAAAGGGCATCATT
ACCCTGGACCTGGAAACCATTTTTGGAAGTGTTTGTTTATGTCAGGGCTCAGTGAGGTCCAGCTGAACCA
TATGGATGATCACACTCTACCAGGGAAGTATGGTATTGGATTTACCAACATGGTGGAAAGGACCACGCCC
GGCAGCAAAGATCTCTCCAGTAAAGAATTTCGTGAAGGAGGACGTATTCTAGTACAGAAATTACAGAAAT
ATCAGCCACGAATAGCAGTGTTTAATGGAAAATGTATTTATGAAATTTTTAGTAAAGAAGTTTTTGGAGT
AAAGGTTAAGAACTTGGAATTTGGGCTTCAGCCCCATAAGATTCCAGACACAGAAACTCTCTGCTATGTT
ATGCCATCATCC
