>Addgene plasmid #52281 | pTXG-hTDG | addgene partial sequence | sequence record 86338 | GST-R 5'-AAAGAAGTCGAGTGGGTTGC-3'
GCGTAGTAGAACCGCCCGTCGGTCAGCTCGTCGGCGATAGCTTGGGCGTCCGGGTCTCGGTGGTGTGCTT
CCAAGAAACGCACCAGTCCAGGGACGCCGACTGTGTAGGTTGTGGGCGCAAATTCGGGTTTCCCGCGGGC
AAAACCTGCACAGTCGACGCTGAATGCGCTGCGTTGAATCACCGCGTAATCGCCCGGCTTGATTTCGTCG
ATCAGCTTCCACAGCAGGGTCGGCACCCCGGCGACGTCGACCAAACACAACAACGGGTGGTTCGCGGTGC
CCGTCACACGCAGACCTTCGACCGTACGCACCGTGTACACCGGATGCTCGCCGGAGTGGAACAGCCGGTC
GGCGAGCACGGGATTGCCATGCCGGTCAAGGACTTTCAGGTCGATGGCGTTGTCACTGTTGGGCCGCGCA
CCCGGCACGATGTCGGCGATGCGTACCGACTCGCCCTCGGGTAGGGCAACTAGTGCATCTCCGCAGATGC
ACATCTCGAGGAATTCAGCATGGCTTTCTTCTTCCTGTTCTTGTGTTCCACAGTGATTACTAAAGGAAGG
AATTTGGTCTGTAAATGACTG
